Addgene plasmid #77622: FASTKD5 gRNA (BRDN0001145656)
Purpose: 3rd generation lentiviral gRNA plasmid targeting human FASTKD5
Depositing lab: John Doench & David Root. Depositing organization: Broad Institute. Publication: Optimized sgRNA design to maximize activity and minimize off-target effects of CRISPR-Cas9. Doench JG, Fusi N, Sullender M, Hegde M, Vaimberg EW, Donovan KF, Smith I, Tothova Z, Wilen C, Orchard R, Virgin HW, Listgarten J, Root DE. Nat Biotechnol. 2016 Jan 18. doi: 10.1038/nbt.3437. PubMed 26780180.
Backbone
  Vector backbone: lentiGuide-Puro
  Backbone manufacturer: Zhang Lab (Addgene plasmid # 52963)
  Vector type: Mammalian Expression, Lentiviral, CRISPR
  Selectable markers: Puromycin
Growth in bacteria
  Bacterial resistance: Ampicillin, 100 μg/mL
  Growth temperature: 37°C
  Growth strain: DH5alpha
  Copy number: High Copy
Gene/Insert
  Gene/Insert name: FASTKD5 (alt names: FASTKD5; NM_021826.4)
  gRNA/shRNA sequence: AAGGCCAGTACATTGCAGCT
  Species: H. sapiens (human)
  Entrez Gene: FASTKD5 (a.k.a. dJ1187M17.5)
  Promoter: hU6
  Cloning method: Unknown
  Sequencing primers: 5′ U6-F; 3′ pS2-R
Terms and licenses: Academic/Nonprofit Terms; Industry Terms: Not Available to Industry
Depositor comments: The gRNA was designed to target the following Genbank reference sequence(s): NM_021826.4. Note that this plasmid does NOT contain Cas9. It should be used in conjunction with lentiCas9-Blast (Addgene #52962) or otherwise with cell lines already expressing Cas9. Browse the full kinome gRNA library at http://www.addgene.org/pooled-library/broadgpp-human-kinome/ or visit http://www.broadinstitute.org/rnai/public/ for detailed protocols and information.
How to cite: FASTKD5 gRNA (BRDN0001145656) was a gift from John Doench & David Root (Addgene plasmid # 77622 ; http://n2t.net/addgene:77622 ; RRID:Addgene_77622)
