[The description below was written by a language model from this plasmid's Addgene catalogue record and pLannotate feature annotations shown in this document.]
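Description:
FASTKD5 gRNA (BRDN0001145656) is a third-generation lentiviral CRISPR guide plasmid built on the lentiGuide-Puro backbone and designed to direct Streptococcus pyogenes Cas9 to the human FASTKD5 gene. In bacteria it is maintained as a high-copy plasmid through a ColE1/pUC-type origin and selected with ampicillin via the β-lactamase gene. The backbone also carries an f1 origin, an SV40 origin and poly(A) signal, and remnants of lac and phage promoter elements that play no role in the payload.

The lentiviral transfer cassette begins with an RSV promoter fused to a truncated HIV-1 5' LTR, which makes genomic RNA production Tat-independent. This is followed by the Ψ packaging signal with a partial gag sequence and the Rev response element for nuclear export of the unspliced viral RNA. A human U6 RNA polymerase III promoter then drives the FASTKD5-specific spacer joined to the SpCas9 gRNA scaffold, and a cPPT/CTS element lies downstream to aid nuclear import of the provirus. A second expression unit uses the EF-1α core promoter with its intron A to express puromycin N-acetyltransferase, allowing puromycin selection of transduced mammalian cells. WPRE enhances transcript expression, and the ΔU3 self-inactivating 3' LTR closes the cassette.

The plasmid does not encode Cas9, so it is meant to be used with a separate Cas9 vector such as lentiCas9-Blast or in cells that already express Cas9. The depositor comments link it to a human kinome gRNA library, and it is suited to knockout of FASTKD5 in human cells.
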