Features (pLannotate 1.2.2; 29 found; start..end, strand, type, name):
     14..80      +  CDS            small t antigen (fragment): SV40 (simian virus 40) small t antigen
    106..317     +  promoter       EF-1α core promoter: core promoter for human elongation factor EF-1α
    318..1256    +  intron         EF-1α intron A: intron upstream of the start codon of human EF-1α
   1278..1877    +  CDS            PuroR (fragment): puromycin N-acetyltransferase; pac from Streptomyces; confers resistance to puromycin
   1893..2481    +  misc_feature   WPRE: woodchuck hepatitis virus posttranscriptional regulatory element
   2532..2551    +  misc_feature   cPPT/CTS (fragment): central polypurine tract and central termination sequence of HIV-1
   2553..2786    +  LTR            3' LTR (ΔU3): self-inactivating 3' long terminal repeat (LTR) from HIV-1
   2864..2985    +  polyA_signal   SV40 poly(A) signal: SV40 polyadenylation signal
   3025..3160    +  rep_origin     SV40 ori: SV40 origin of replication
   3181..3199    -  promoter       T7 promoter: promoter for bacteriophage T7 RNA polymerase
   3207..3362    +  CDS            lacZα (fragment): LacZα fragment of β-galactosidase; lacZ fragment
   3367..3795    +  rep_origin     f1 ori (sequence partly withheld): f1 bacteriophage origin of replication; arrow indicates direction of (+) strand synthesis
   3848..3952    +  promoter       AmpR promoter: bla
   3953..4813    +  CDS            AmpR: β-lactamase; bla; confers resistance to ampicillin, carbenicillin, and related antibiotics
   4984..5572    +  rep_origin     ori: high-copy-number ColE1/pMB1/pBR322/pUC origin of replication
   5755..5847    +  CDS            lacI (fragment): lac repressor; lacI; The lac repressor binds to the lac operator to inhibit transcription in E. coli. This inhibition can be relieved by adding lactose or isopropyl-β-D-thiogalactopyranoside (IPTG).
   5860..5881    +  protein_bind   CAP binding site: CAP binding activates transcription in the presence of cAMP. E. coli catabolite activator protein
   5896..5926    +  promoter       lac promoter: promoter for the E. coli lac operon
   5934..5950    +  protein_bind   lac operator: The lac repressor binds to the lac operator to inhibit transcription in E. coli. This inhibition can be relieved by adding lactose or isopropyl-β-D-thiogalactopyranoside (IPTG). lac repressor encoded by lacI
   5995..6013    +  promoter       T3 promoter: promoter for bacteriophage T3 RNA polymerase
   6041..6267    +  promoter       RSV promoter: Rous sarcoma virus enhancer/promoter
   6268..6448    +  LTR            5' LTR (truncated): truncated 5' long terminal repeat (LTR) from HIV-1
   6495..6620    +  misc_feature   HIV-1 Ψ: packaging signal of human immunodeficiency virus type 1
   6604..6967    +  CDS            HIV-1 gag (fragment): gag protein from human immunodeficiency virus 1; gag
   7113..7346    +  misc_feature   RRE: The Rev response element (RRE) of HIV-1 allows for Rev-dependent mRNA export from the nucleus to the cytoplasm.
   7723..7749    +  CDS            Rev (fragment): human immunodeficiency virus 1 (HIV-1) Rev protein; rev; enhances nuclear export of unspliced and incompletely spliced viral mRNAs
   7753..7993    +  promoter       U6 promoter: RNA polymerase III promoter for human U6 snRNA
   8023..8098    +  misc_RNA       gRNA scaffold: guide RNA scaffold for the Streptococcus pyogenes CRISPR/Cas9 system
   8154..8271    +  misc_feature   cPPT/CTS: central polypurine tract and central termination sequence of HIV-1
>Addgene plasmid #77622 | FASTKD5 gRNA (BRDN0001145656) | addgene full sequence | sequence record 188120 | Addgene Assembled Sequence
CCCGGGTGCAAAGATGGATAAAGTTTTAAACAGAGAGGAATCTTTGCAGCTAATGGACCTTCTAGGTCTT
GAAAGGAGTGGGAATTGGCTCCGGTGCCCGTCAGTGGGCAGAGCGCACATCGCCCACAGTCCCCGAGAAG
TTGGGGGGAGGGGTCGGCAATTGATCCGGTGCCTAGAGAAGGTGGCGCGGGGTAAACTGGGAAAGTGATG
TCGTGTACTGGCTCCGCCTTTTTCCCGAGGGTGGGGGAGAACCGTATATAAGTGCAGTAGTCGCCGTGAA
CGTTCTTTTTCGCAACGGGTTTGCCGCCAGAACACAGGTAAGTGCCGTGTGTGGTTCCCGCGGGCCTGGC
CTCTTTACGGGTTATGGCCCTTGCGTGCCTTGAATTACTTCCACCTGGCTGCAGTACGTGATTCTTGATC
CCGAGCTTCGGGTTGGAAGTGGGTGGGAGAGTTCGAGGCCTTGCGCTTAAGGAGCCCCTTCGCCTCGTGC
TTGAGTTGAGGCCTGGCCTGGGCGCTGGGGCCGCCGCGTGCGAATCTGGTGGCACCTTCGCGCCTGTCTC
GCTGCTTTCGATAAGTCTCTAGCCATTTAAAATTTTTGATGACCTGCTGCGACGCTTTTTTTCTGGCAAG
ATAGTCTTGTAAATGCGGGCCAAGATCTGCACACTGGTATTTCGGTTTTTGGGGCCGCGGGCGGCGACGG
GGCCCGTGCGTCCCAGCGCACATGTTCGGCGAGGCGGGGCCTGCGAGCGCGGCCACCGAGAATCGGACGG
GGGTAGTCTCAAGCTGGCCGGCCTGCTCTGGTGCCTGGCCTCGCGCCGCCGTGTATCGCCCCGCCCTGGG
CGGCAAGGCTGGCCCGGTCGGCACCAGTTGCGTGAGCGGAAAGATGGCCGCTTCCCGGCCCTGCTGCAGG
GAGCTCAAAATGGAGGACGCGGCGCTCGGGAGAGCGGGCGGGTGAGTCACCCACACAAAGGAAAAGGGCC
TTTCCGTCCTCAGCCGTCGCTTCATGTGACTCCACGGAGTACCGGGCGCCGTCCAGGCACCTCGATTAGT
TCTCGAGCTTTTGGAGTACGTCGTCTTTAGGTTGGGGGGAGGGGTTTTATGCGATGGAGTTTCCCCACAC
TGAGTGGGTGGAGACTGAAGTTAGGCCAGCTTGGCACTTGATGTAATTCTCCTTGGAATTTGCCCTTTTT
GAGTTTGGATCTTGGTTCATTCTCAAGCCTCAGACAGTGGTTCAAAGTTTTTTTCTTCCATTTCAGGTGT
CGTGACGTACGGCCACCATGACCGAGTACAAGCCCACGGTGCGCCTCGCCACCCGCGACGACGTCCCCAG
GGCCGTACGCACCCTCGCCGCCGCGTTCGCCGACTACCCCGCCACGCGCCACACCGTCGATCCGGACCGC
CACATCGAGCGGGTCACCGAGCTGCAAGAACTCTTCCTCACGCGCGTCGGGCTCGACATCGGCAAGGTGT
GGGTCGCGGACGACGGCGCCGCCGTGGCGGTCTGGACCACGCCGGAGAGCGTCGAAGCGGGGGCGGTGTT
CGCCGAGATCGGCCCGCGCATGGCCGAGTTGAGCGGTTCCCGGCTGGCCGCGCAGCAACAGATGGAAGGC
CTCCTGGCGCCGCACCGGCCCAAGGAGCCCGCGTGGTTCCTGGCCACCGTCGGAGTCTCGCCCGACCACC
AGGGCAAGGGTCTGGGCAGCGCCGTCGTGCTCCCCGGAGTGGAGGCGGCCGAGCGCGCCGGGGTGCCCGC
CTTCCTGGAGACCTCCGCGCCCCGCAACCTCCCCTTCTACGAGCGGCTCGGCTTCACCGTCACCGCCGAC
GTCGAGGTGCCCGAAGGACCGCGCACCTGGTGCATGACCCGCAAGCCCGGTGCCTGAACGCGTTAAGTCG
ACAATCAACCTCTGGATTACAAAATTTGTGAAAGATTGACTGGTATTCTTAACTATGTTGCTCCTTTTAC
GCTATGTGGATACGCTGCTTTAATGCCTTTGTATCATGCTATTGCTTCCCGTATGGCTTTCATTTTCTCC
TCCTTGTATAAATCCTGGTTGCTGTCTCTTTATGAGGAGTTGTGGCCCGTTGTCAGGCAACGTGGCGTGG
TGTGCACTGTGTTTGCTGACGCAACCCCCACTGGTTGGGGCATTGCCACCACCTGTCAGCTCCTTTCCGG
GACTTTCGCTTTCCCCCTCCCTATTGCCACGGCGGAACTCATCGCCGCCTGCCTTGCCCGCTGCTGGACA
GGGGCTCGGCTGTTGGGCACTGACAATTCCGTGGTGTTGTCGGGGAAATCATCGTCCTTTCCTTGGCTGC
TCGCCTGTGTTGCCACCTGGATTCTGCGCGGGACGTCCTTCTGCTACGTCCCTTCGGCCCTCAATCCAGC
GGACCTTCCTTCCCGCGGCCTGCTGCCGGCTCTGCGGCCTCTTCCGCGTCTTCGCCTTCGCCCTCAGACG
AGTCGGATCTCCCTTTGGGCCGCCTCCCCGCGTCGACTTTAAGACCAATGACTTACAAGGCAGCTGTAGA
TCTTAGCCACTTTTTAAAAGAAAAGGGGGGACTGGAAGGGCTAATTCACTCCCAACGAAGACAAGATCTG
CTTTTTGCTTGTACTGGGTCTCTCTGGTTAGACCAGATCTGAGCCTGGGAGCTCTCTGGCTAACTAGGGA
ACCCACTGCTTAAGCCTCAATAAAGCTTGCCTTGAGTGCTTCAAGTAGTGTGTGCCCGTCTGTTGTGTGA
CTCTGGTAACTAGAGATCCCTCAGACCCTTTTAGTCAGTGTGGAAAATCTCTAGCAGTACGTATAGTAGT
TCATGTCATCTTATTATTCAGTATTTATAACTTGCAAAGAAATGAATATCAGAGAGTGAGAGGAACTTGT
TTATTGCAGCTTATAATGGTTACAAATAAAGCAATAGCATCACAAATTTCACAAATAAAGCATTTTTTTC
ACTGCATTCTAGTTGTGGTTTGTCCAAACTCATCAATGTATCTTATCATGTCTGGCTCTAGCTATCCCGC
CCCTAACTCCGCCCATCCCGCCCCTAACTCCGCCCAGTTCCGCCCATTCTCCGCCCCATGGCTGACTAAT
TTTTTTTATTTATGCAGAGGCCGAGGCCGCCTCGGCCTCTGAGCTATTCCAGAAGTAGTGAGGAGGCTTT
TTTGGAGGCCTAGGGACGTACCCAATTCGCCCTATAGTGAGTCGTATTACGCGCGCTCACTGGCCGTCGT
TTTACAACGTCGTGACTGGGAAAACCCTGGCGTTACCCAACTTAATCGCCTTGCAGCACATCCCCCTTTC
GCCAGCTGGCGTAATAGCGAAGAGGCCCGCACCGATCGCCCTTCCCAACAGTTGCGCAGCCTGAATGGCG
AATGGG
[124 nt withheld, positions 3367-3490]
C
[91 nt withheld, positions 3492-3582]
A
[49 nt withheld, positions 3584-3632]
CCTTTGACGTTGGAGTCCACGTTCTTT
[37 nt withheld, positions 3660-3696]
ACCCTATCTCGGTCTATTCTTTTGATTTATAAGGGATTTTGCCGATTTCGGCCTATTGGTTAAAAAATGA
GCTGATTTAACAAAAATTTAACGCGAATTTTAACAAAATATTAACGCTTACAATTTAGGTGGCACTTTTC
GGGGAAATGTGCGCGGAACCCCTATTTGTTTATTTTTCTAAATACATTCAAATATGTATCCGCTCATGAG
ACAATAACCCTGATAAATGCTTCAATAATATTGAAAAAGGAAGAGTATGAGTATTCAACATTTCCGTGTC
GCCCTTATTCCCTTTTTTGCGGCATTTTGCCTTCCTGTTTTTGCTCACCCAGAAACGCTGGTGAAAGTAA
AAGATGCTGAAGATCAGTTGGGTGCACGAGTGGGTTACATCGAACTGGATCTCAACAGCGGTAAGATCCT
TGAGAGTTTTCGCCCCGAAGAACGTTTTCCAATGATGAGCACTTTTAAAGTTCTGCTATGTGGCGCGGTA
TTATCCCGTATTGACGCCGGGCAAGAGCAACTCGGTCGCCGCATACACTATTCTCAGAATGACTTGGTTG
AGTACTCACCAGTCACAGAAAAGCATCTTACGGATGGCATGACAGTAAGAGAATTATGCAGTGCTGCCAT
AACCATGAGTGATAACACTGCGGCCAACTTACTTCTGACAACGATCGGAGGACCGAAGGAGCTAACCGCT
TTTTTGCACAACATGGGGGATCATGTAACTCGCCTTGATCGTTGGGAACCGGAGCTGAATGAAGCCATAC
CAAACGACGAGCGTGACACCACGATGCCTGTAGCAATGGCAACAACGTTGCGCAAACTATTAACTGGCGA
ACTACTTACTCTAGCTTCCCGGCAACAATTAATAGACTGGATGGAGGCGGATAAAGTTGCAGGACCACTT
CTGCGCTCGGCCCTTCCGGCTGGCTGGTTTATTGCTGATAAATCTGGAGCCGGTGAGCGTGGGTCTCGCG
GTATCATTGCAGCACTGGGGCCAGATGGTAAGCCCTCCCGTATCGTAGTTATCTACACGACGGGGAGTCA
GGCAACTATGGATGAACGAAATAGACAGATCGCTGAGATAGGTGCCTCACTGATTAAGCATTGGTAACTG
TCAGACCAAGTTTACTCATATATACTTTAGATTGATTTAAAACTTCATTTTTAATTTAAAAGGATCTAGG
TGAAGATCCTTTTTGATAATCTCATGACCAAAATCCCTTAACGTGAGTTTTCGTTCCACTGAGCGTCAGA
CCCCGTAGAAAAGATCAAAGGATCTTCTTGAGATCCTTTTTTTCTGCGCGTAATCTGCTGCTTGCAAACA
AAAAAACCACCGCTACCAGCGGTGGTTTGTTTGCCGGATCAAGAGCTACCAACTCTTTTTCCGAAGGTAA
CTGGCTTCAGCAGAGCGCAGATACCAAATACTGTTCTTCTAGTGTAGCCGTAGTTAGGCCACCACTTCAA
GAACTCTGTAGCACCGCCTACATACCTCGCTCTGCTAATCCTGTTACCAGTGGCTGCTGCCAGTGGCGAT
AAGTCGTGTCTTACCGGGTTGGACTCAAGACGATAGTTACCGGATAAGGCGCAGCGGTCGGGCTGAACGG
GGGGTTCGTGCACACAGCCCAGCTTGGAGCGAACGACCTACACCGAACTGAGATACCTACAGCGTGAGCT
ATGAGAAAGCGCCACGCTTCCCGAAGGGAGAAAGGCGGACAGGTATCCGGTAAGCGGCAGGGTCGGAACA
GGAGAGCGCACGAGGGAGCTTCCAGGGGGAAACGCCTGGTATCTTTATAGTCCTGTCGGGTTTCGCCACC
TCTGACTTGAGCGTCGATTTTTGTGATGCTCGTCAGGGGGGCGGAGCCTATGGAAAAACGCCAGCAACGC
GGCCTTTTTACGGTTCCTGGCCTTTTGCTGGCCTTTTGCTCACATGTTCTTTCCTGCGTTATCCCCTGAT
TCTGTGGATAACCGTATTACCGCCTTTGAGTGAGCTGATACCGCTCGCCGCAGCCGAACGACCGAGCGCA
GCGAGTCAGTGAGCGAGGAAGCGGAAGAGCGCCCAATACGCAAACCGCCTCTCCCCGCGCGTTGGCCGAT
TCATTAATGCAGCTGGCACGACAGGTTTCCCGACTGGAAAGCGGGCAGTGAGCGCAACGCAATTAATGTG
AGTTAGCTCACTCATTAGGCACCCCAGGCTTTACACTTTATGCTTCCGGCTCGTATGTTGTGTGGAATTG
TGAGCGGATAACAATTTCACACAGGAAACAGCTATGACCATGATTACGCCAAGCGCGCAATTAACCCTCA
CTAAAGGGAACAAAAGCTGGAGCTGCAAGCTTAATGTAGTCTTATGCAATACTCTTGTAGTCTTGCAACA
TGGTAACGATGAGTTAGCAACATGCCTTACAAGGAGAGAAAAAGCACCGTGCATGCCGATTGGTGGAAGT
AAGGTGGTACGATCGTGCCTTATTAGGAAGGCAACAGACGGGTCTGACATGGATTGGACGAACCACTGAA
TTGCCGCATTGCAGAGATATTGTATTTAAGTGCCTAGCTCGATACATAAACGGGTCTCTCTGGTTAGACC
AGATCTGAGCCTGGGAGCTCTCTGGCTAACTAGGGAACCCACTGCTTAAGCCTCAATAAAGCTTGCCTTG
AGTGCTTCAAGTAGTGTGTGCCCGTCTGTTGTGTGACTCTGGTAACTAGAGATCCCTCAGACCCTTTTAG
TCAGTGTGGAAAATCTCTAGCAGTGGCGCCCGAACAGGGACTTGAAAGCGAAAGGGAAACCAGAGGAGCT
CTCTCGACGCAGGACTCGGCTTGCTGAAGCGCGCACGGCAAGAGGCGAGGGGCGGCGACTGGTGAGTACG
CCAAAAATTTTGACTAGCGGAGGCTAGAAGGAGAGAGATGGGTGCGAGAGCGTCAGTATTAAGCGGGGGA
GAATTAGATCGCGATGGGAAAAAATTCGGTTAAGGCCAGGGGGAAAGAAAAAATATAAATTAAAACATAT
AGTATGGGCAAGCAGGGAGCTAGAACGATTCGCAGTTAATCCTGGCCTGTTAGAAACATCAGAAGGCTGT
AGACAAATACTGGGACAGCTACAACCATCCCTTCAGACAGGATCAGAAGAACTTAGATCATTATATAATA
CAGTAGCAACCCTCTATTGTGTGCATCAAAGGATAGAGATAAAAGACACCAAGGAAGCTTTAGACAAGAT
AGAGGAAGAGCAAAACAAAAGTAAGACCACCGCACAGCAAGCGGCCGCTGATCTTCAGACCTGGAGGAGG
AGATATGAGGGACAATTGGAGAAGTGAATTATATAAATATAAAGTAGTAAAAATTGAACCATTAGGAGTA
GCACCCACCAAGGCAAAGAGAAGAGTGGTGCAGAGAGAAAAAAGAGCAGTGGGAATAGGAGCTTTGTTCC
TTGGGTTCTTGGGAGCAGCAGGAAGCACTATGGGCGCAGCGTCAATGACGCTGACGGTACAGGCCAGACA
ATTATTGTCTGGTATAGTGCAGCAGCAGAACAATTTGCTGAGGGCTATTGAGGCGCAACAGCATCTGTTG
CAACTCACAGTCTGGGGCATCAAGCAGCTCCAGGCAAGAATCCTGGCTGTGGAAAGATACCTAAAGGATC
AACAGCTCCTGGGGATTTGGGGTTGCTCTGGAAAACTCATTTGCACCACTGCTGTGCCTTGGAATGCTAG
TTGGAGTAATAAATCTCTGGAACAGATTTGGAATCACACGACCTGGATGGAGTGGGACAGAGAAATTAAC
AATTACACAAGCTTAATACACTCCTTAATTGAAGAATCGCAAAACCAGCAAGAAAAGAATGAACAAGAAT
TATTGGAATTAGATAAATGGGCAAGTTTGTGGAATTGGTTTAACATAACAAATTGGCTGTGGTATATAAA
ATTATTCATAATGATAGTAGGAGGCTTGGTAGGTTTAAGAATAGTTTTTGCTGTACTTTCTATAGTGAAT
AGAGTTAGGCAGGGATATTCACCATTATCGTTTCAGACCCACCTCCCAACCCCGAGGGGACCCAGAGAGG
GCCTATTTCCCATGATTCCTTCATATTTGCATATACGATACAAGGCTGTTAGAGAGATAATTAGAATTAA
TTTGACTGTAAACACAAAGATATTAGTACAAAATACGTGACGTAGAAAGTAATAATTTCTTGGGTAGTTT
GCAGTTTTAAAATTATGTTTTAAAATGGACTATCATATGCTTACCGTAACTTGAAAGTATTTCGATTTCT
TGGCTTTATATATCTTGTGGAAAGGACGAAACACCGAAGGCCAGTACATTGCAGCTGTTTTAGAGCTAGA
AATAGCAAGTTAAAATAAGGCTAGTCCGTTATCAACTTGAAAAAGTGGCACCGAGTCGGTGCTTTTTTAA
GCTTGGCGTAACTAGATCTTGAGACAAATGGCAGTATTCATCCACAATTTTAAAAGAAAAGGGGGGATTG
GGGGGTACAGTGCAGGGGAAAGAATAGTAGACATAATAGCAACAGACATACAAACTAAAGAATTACAAAA
ACAAATTACAAAAATTCAAAATTTTCGGGTTTATTACAGGGACAGCAGAGATCCACTTTGGCGCCGGCTC
GAGGGGG
