>Addgene plasmid #77622 | FASTKD5 gRNA (BRDN0001145656) | depositor partial sequence | sequence record 145082 | Target Sequence
AAGGCCAGTACATTGCAGCT
