>Addgene plasmid #77622 | FASTKD5 gRNA (BRDN0001145656) | addgene partial sequence | sequence record 188119 | hU6-F
AAGTAATAATTTCTTGGGTAGTTTGCAGTTTTAAAATTATGTTTTAAAATGGACTATCATATGCTTACCG
TAACTTGAAAGTATTTCGATTTCTTGGCTTTATATATCTTGTGGAAAGGACGAAACACCGAAGGCCAGTA
CATTGCAGCTGTTTTAGAGCTAGAAATAGCAAGTTAAAATAAGGCTAGTCCGTTATCAACTTGAAAAAGT
GGCACCGAGTCGGTGCTTTTTTAAGCTTGGCGTAACTAGATCTTGAGACAAATGGCAGTATTCATCCACA
ATTTTAAAAGAAAAGGGGGGATTGGGGGGTACAGTGCAGGGGAAAGAATAGTAGACATAATAGCAACAGA
CATACAAACTAAAGAATTACAAAAACAAATTACAAAAATTCAAAATTTTCGGGTTTATTACAGGGACAGC
AGAGATCCACTTTGGCGCCGGCTCGAGGGGGCCCGGGTGCAAAGATGGATAAAGTTTTAAACAGAGAGGA
ATCTTTGCAGCTAATGGACCTTCTAGGTCTTGAAAGGAGTGGGAATTGGCTCCGGTGCCCGTCAGTGGGC
AGAGCGCACA
